Addgene plasmid #41375: TAL3201
Depositing lab: Keith Joung. Depositing organization: Massachusetts General Hospital. Publication: Targeted gene disruption in somatic zebrafish cells using engineered TALENs. Sander JD, Cade L, Khayter C, Reyon D, Peterson RT, Joung JK, Yeh JR. Nat Biotechnol. 2011 Aug 5;29(8):697-8. doi: 10.1038/nbt.1934. PubMed 21822241.
Backbone
  Vector backbone: JDS70
  Backbone manufacturer: Addgene plasmid #32285
  Backbone size w/o insert (bp): 6447
  Vector type: Mammalian Expression ; T7
Growth in bacteria
  Bacterial resistance: Ampicillin, 100 μg/mL
  Growth temperature: 37°C
  Growth strain: XL1 Blue
  Copy number: High Copy
Gene/Insert
  Gene/Insert name: ZebrafishCommunity-vascular-endothelia-growth-factor-aa-(vegfaa)-Right (alt name: vascular endothelial growth factor aa (vegfaa))
  Species: D. rerio (zebrafish)
  Insert size (bp): 1640
  Promoter: CMV
  Tag / fusion protein: 3X Flag (N terminal on backbone); WT FOKI (C terminal on backbone)
  Cloning method: Restriction Enzyme; 5′ cloning site N/A (destroyed during cloning); 3′ cloning site N/A (destroyed during cloning)
  Sequencing primers: 5′ CMV-F; 3′ BGH-rev
Terms and licenses: Academic/Nonprofit Terms; Industry Terms: Not Available to Industry
Depositor comments: Target binding site: TCTTTTTATACACATCCA It is strongly recommended that users perform a diagnostic digest to verify this plasmid prior to use. For example, a double digest of the plasmid with BamHI and KpnI should result in two bands at 2.3kb and 5.8kb.
How to cite: TAL3201 was a gift from Keith Joung (Addgene plasmid # 41375 ; http://n2t.net/addgene:41375 ; RRID:Addgene_41375)
