[The description below was written by a language model from this plasmid's Addgene catalogue record.]
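Description:
TAL3201 is a TALEN expression plasmid built on the JDS70 backbone (about 6.4 kb without insert), a vector classed as mammalian expression with an additional T7 promoter. It is a high-copy plasmid propagated in E. coli under ampicillin selection. No feature table is provided, so the origin of replication and other backbone elements are not itemised. The use of a BGH reverse sequencing primer suggests that a BGH polyadenylation region lies downstream of the coding sequence.

The roughly 1.6 kb insert encodes an engineered TAL effector repeat array designed to recognise a site in the zebrafish vascular endothelial growth factor aa (vegfaa) gene. It is designated the "Right" monomer, meaning it is one half of a nuclease pair. The matching left-hand partner is a separate construct. The array was cloned by restriction enzyme methods that destroyed the junction sites, placing it in frame with backbone-encoded elements: an N-terminal 3X FLAG epitope tag for detection and a C-terminal wild-type FokI nuclease domain. Because FokI cleaves only as a dimer, a double-strand break requires both left and right TALENs to bind flanking half-sites. Error-prone repair of that break can then produce disruptive insertions or deletions in the target gene.

The CMV promoter drives expression in transfected cells, while the T7 promoter typically allows in vitro transcription of mRNA, the usual route for delivery into zebrafish embryos. The associated work concerns targeted gene disruption in somatic zebrafish cells, and the insert name marks this plasmid as a zebrafish community reagent for vegfaa. The depositor advises confirming the plasmid's structure by diagnostic digest before use. It is available under academic and nonprofit terms only.
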