>Addgene plasmid #41375 | TAL3201 | depositor partial sequence | sequence record 55014 | TAL3201 sequence 2430 bps
TCTAGAGCTAGCACCATGGACTACAAAGACCATGACGGTGATTATAAAGATCATGACATCGATTACAAGG
ATGACGATGACAAGATGGCCCCCAAGAAGAAGAGGAAGGTGGGCATTCACCGCGGGGTACCTATGGTGGA
CTTGAGGACACTCGGTTATTCGCAACAGCAACAGGAGAAAATCAAGCCTAAGGTCAGGAGCACCGTCGCG
CAACACCACGAGGCGCTTGTGGGGCATGGCTTCACTCATGCGCATATTGTCGCGCTTTCACAGCACCCTG
CGGCGCTTGGGACGGTGGCTGTCAAATACCAAGATATGATTGCGGCCCTGCCCGAAGCCACGCACGAGGC
AATTGTAGGGGTCGGTAAACAGTGGTCGGGAGCGCGAGCACTTGAGGCGCTGCTGACTGTGGCGGGTGAG
CTTAGGGGGCCTCCGCTCCAGCTCGACACCGGGCAGCTGCTGAAGATCGCGAAGAGAGGGGGAGTAACAG
CGGTAGAGGCAGTGCACGCCTGGCGCAATGCGCTCACCGGGGCCCCCTTGAACCTGACCCCAGACCAGGT
AGTCGCAATCGCGTCACATGACGGGGGAAAGCAAGCCCTGGAAACCGTGCAAAGGTTGTTGCCGGTCCTT
TGTCAAGACCACGGCCTTACACCGGAGCAAGTCGTGGCCATTGCAAGCAATGGGGGTGGCAAACAGGCTC
TTGAGACGGTTCAGAGACTTCTCCCAGTTCTCTGTCAAGCCCACGGGCTGACTCCCGATCAAGTTGTAGC
GATTGCGTCCAACGGTGGAGGGAAACAAGCATTGGAGACTGTCCAACGGCTCCTTCCCGTGTTGTGTCAA
GCCCACGGTTTGACGCCTGCACAAGTGGTCGCCATCGCCTCGAATGGCGGCGGTAAGCAGGCGCTGGAAA
CAGTACAGCGCCTGCTGCCTGTACTGTGCCAGGATCATGGACTGACCCCAGACCAGGTAGTCGCAATCGC
GTCAAACGGAGGGGGAAAGCAAGCCCTGGAAACCGTGCAAAGGTTGTTGCCGGTCCTTTGTCAAGACCAC
GGCCTTACACCGGAGCAAGTCGTGGCCATTGCAAGCAATGGGGGTGGCAAACAGGCTCTTGAGACGGTTC
AGAGACTTCTCCCAGTTCTCTGTCAAGCCCACGGGCTGACTCCCGATCAAGTTGTAGCGATTGCGTCGAA
CATTGGAGGGAAACAAGCATTGGAGACTGTCCAACGGCTCCTTCCCGTGTTGTGTCAAGCCCACGGTTTG
ACGCCTGCACAAGTGGTCGCCATCGCCTCGAATGGCGGCGGTAAGCAGGCGCTGGAAACAGTACAGCGCC
TGCTGCCTGTACTGTGCCAGGATCATGGACTGACCCCAGACCAGGTAGTCGCAATCGCGTCGAACATTGG
GGGAAAGCAAGCCCTGGAAACCGTGCAAAGGTTGTTGCCGGTCCTTTGTCAAGACCACGGCCTTACACCG
GAGCAAGTCGTGGCCATTGCATCCCACGACGGTGGCAAACAGGCTCTTGAGACGGTTCAGAGACTTCTCC
CAGTTCTCTGTCAAGCCCACGGGCTGACTCCCGATCAAGTTGTAGCGATTGCGTCGAACATTGGAGGGAA
ACAAGCATTGGAGACTGTCCAACGGCTCCTTCCCGTGTTGTGTCAAGCCCACGGTTTGACGCCTGCACAA
GTGGTCGCCATCGCCAGCCATGATGGCGGTAAGCAGGCGCTGGAAACAGTACAGCGCCTGCTGCCTGTAC
TGTGCCAGGATCATGGACTGACCCCAGACCAGGTAGTCGCAATCGCGTCGAACATTGGGGGAAAGCAAGC
CCTGGAAACCGTGCAAAGGTTGTTGCCGGTCCTTTGTCAAGACCACGGCCTTACACCGGAGCAAGTCGTG
GCCATTGCAAGCAATGGGGGTGGCAAACAGGCTCTTGAGACGGTTCAGAGACTTCTCCCAGTTCTCTGTC
AAGCCCACGGGCTGACTCCCGATCAAGTTGTAGCGATTGCGTCGCATGACGGAGGGAAACAAGCATTGGA
GACTGTCCAACGGCTCCTTCCCGTGTTGTGTCAAGCCCACGGTTTGACGCCTGCACAAGTGGTCGCCATC
GCCAGCCATGATGGCGGTAAGCAGGCGCTGGAAACAGTACAGCGCCTGCTGCCTGTACTGTGCCAGGATC
ATGGACTGACACCCGAACAGGTGGTCGCCATTGCTTCTAACATCGGAGGACGGCCAGCCTTGGAGTCCAT
CGTAGCCCAATTGTCCAGGCCCGATCCCGCGTTGGCTGCGTTAACGAATGACCATCTGGTGGCGTTGGCA
TGTCTTGGTGGACGACCCGCGCTCGATGCAGTCAAAAAGGGTCTGCCTCATGCTCCCGCATTGATCAAAA
GAACCAACCGGCGGATTCCCGAGAGAACTTCCCATCGAGTCGCGGGATCC
