>Addgene plasmid #41375 | TAL3201 | addgene partial sequence | sequence record 56028 | JDS-TALEN-F 5'-TAGGGGTCGGTAAACAGTGG-3'
TGTGGCGGGTGAGCTTAGGGGGCCTCCGCTCCAGCTCGACACCGGGCAGCTGCTGAAGATCGCGAAGAGA
GGGGGAGTAACAGCGGTAGAGGCAGTGCACGCCTGGCGCAATGCGCTCACCGGGGCCCCCTTGAACCTGA
CCCCAGACCAGGTAGTCGCAATCGCGTCACATGACGGGGGAAAGCAAGCCCTGGAAACCGTGCAAAGGTT
GTTGCCGGTCCTTTGTCAAGACCACGGCCTTACACCGGAGCAAGTCGTGGCCATTGCAAGCAATGGGGGT
GGCAAACAGGCTCTTGAGACGGTTCAGAGACTTCTCCCAGTTCTCTGTCAAGCCCACGGGCTGACTCCCG
ATCAAGTTGTAGCGATTGCGTCCAACGGTGGAGGGAAACAAGCATTGGAGACTGTCCAACGGCTCCTTCC
CGTGTTGTGTCAAGCCCACGGTTTGACGCCTGCACAAGTGGTCGCCATCGCCTCGAATGGCGGCGGTAAG
CAGGCGCTGGAAACAGTACAGCGCCTGCTGCCTGTACTGTGCCAGGATCATGGACTGACCCCAGACCAGG
TAGTCGCAATCGCGTCAAACGGAGGGGGAAAGCAAGCCCTGGAAACCGTGCAAAGGTTGTTGCCGGTCCT
TTGTCAAGACCACGGCCTTACACCGGAGCAAGTCGTGGCCATTGCAAGCAATGGGGGTGGCAAACAGGCT
CTTGAGACGGTTCAGAGACTTCTCCCAGTTCTCTGTCAAGCCCACGGGCTGACTCCCGATCAAGTTGTAG
CGATTGCGTCGAACATTGGAGGGAAACAAGCATTGGAGACTGTCCAACGGCTCCTTCCCGTGTTGTGTCA
AGCCCACGGTTTGACGCCTGCACAAGTGGTCGCCATCGCCTCGAATGGCGGCGGTAAGCAGGCGCTGGAA
ACAGTACAGCGCCTGCTGCCTGTACTGTGC
